>Addgene plasmid #165801 | pHSV-TK | addgene full sequence | sequence record 335048 | Addgene NGS Result
CCCGAAAGGGGGGCCTTTTTTCGTTTTGGTCCGACAGGAAACAGCTATGACCAACGGCTCTATGGTATTT
AGGTGACACTATAGAACGAATTCACTAGTGATTGGGCGATGAGTGGTCTCGAGCGGAACAAACGACCCAA
CACCCGTGCGTTTTATTCTGTCTTTTTATTGCCAAGCCGAGACCTTGAGATCAATATCTAAGGTCCTAAG
CGGAATTCACCCTATAGTGAGTCGTATTACAATTCACTGGCCGTCGTTTTACATTGAGAAGAGAAAAGAA
AACCGCCGATCCTGTCCACCGCATTACTGCAAGGTAGTGGACAAGACCGGCGGTCTTAAGTTTTTTGGCT
GAAAGGGTGGCGGGCAGGACGCCCGCCATAAACTGCCAGGCATCAAATTAAGCAGAAGGCCATCCTGACG
GATGGCCTTTTTGCGTTTCTACAATGTTACGAATGG
[124 nt withheld, positions 457-580]
C
[91 nt withheld, positions 582-672]
AGGGTGATGGTTCACGTAGTGGGCCAGCGCCCTGATAGACGGTTTTTCGCCCTTTGACGTTGGAGTCCAC
GTTCTTT
[37 nt withheld, positions 750-786]
ACCCTATCTCGGTCTATTCTTTTGATTTATAAGGGATTTTGCCGATTTCGGCCTATTGGTTAAAAAATGA
GCTGATTTAACAAAAATTTAACGCGAATTTTAACAAAATATTAACGCTTACAATTTCCTGATGCGGTATT
TTCTACTTACGCATCTGTGCGGTATTTCACACCGCATCAGGTGGCACTTTTCGGGGAAATGTGCGCGGAA
CCCCTATTTGTTTATTTTTCTAAATACATTCAAATATGTATCCGCTCATGAGACAATAACCCTGATAAAT
GCTTCAATAATATTGAAAAAGGAAGAGTATGAGTATTCAACATTTCCGTGTCGCCCTTATTCCCTTTTTT
GCGGCATTTTGCCTTCCTGTTTTTGCTCACCCAGAAACGCTGGTGAAAGTAAAAGATGCTGAAGATCAGT
TGGGTGCACGAGTGGGTTACATCGAACTGGATCTCAACAGCGGTAAGATCCTTGAGAGTTTTCGCCCCGA
AGAACGTTTTCCAATGATGAGCACTTTTAAAGTTCTGCTATGTGGCGCGGTATTATCCCGTATTGACGCC
GGGCAAGAGCAACTAGGTCGCCGCATACACTATTCTCAGAATGACTTGGTTGAGTACTCACCAGTCACAG
AAAAGCATCTTACGGATGGCATGACAGTAAGAGAATTATGCAGTGCTGCCATAACCATGAGTGATAACAC
TGCGGCCAACTTACTTCTGACAACGATCGGAGGACCGAAGGAGCTAACCGCTTTTTTGCACAACATGGGG
GATCATGTAACTCGCCTTGATCGTTGGGAACCGGAGCTGAATGAAGCCATACCAAACGACGAGCGTGACA
CCACGATGCCTGTAGCAATGGCAACAACGTTGCGCAAACTATTAACTGGCGAACTACTTACTCTAGCTTC
CCGGCAACAATTAATAGACTGGATGGAGGCGGATAAAGTTGCAGGACCACTTCTGCGCTCGGCCCTTCCG
GCTGGCTGGTTTATTGCTGATAAATCTGGAGCCGGTGAGCGTGGGTCGCGCGGTATCATTGCAGCACTGG
GGCCAGATGGTAAGCCCTCCCGTATCGTAGTTATCTACACGACGGGGAGTCAGGCAACTATGGATGAACG
AAATAGACAGATCGCTGAGATAGGTGCCTCACTGATTAAGCATTGGTAACTGTCAGACCAAGTTTACTCA
TATATACTTTAGATTGATTTAAAACTTCATTTTTAATTTAAAAGGATCTAGGTGAAGATCCTTTTTGATA
ATCTCATGACCAAAATCCCTTAACGTGAGTTTTCGTTCCACTGAGCGTCAGACCCCGTAGAAAAGATCAA
AGGATCTTCTTGAGATCCTTTTTTTCTGCGCGTAATCTGCTGCTTGCAAACAAAAAAACCACCGCTACCA
GCGGTGGTTTGTTTGCCGGATCAAGAGCTACCAACTCTTTTTCCGAAGGTAACTGGCTTCAGCAGAGCGC
AGATACCAAATACTGTTCTTCTAGTGTAGCCGTAGTTAGGCCACCACTTCAAGAACTCTGTAGCACCGCC
TACATACCTCGCTCTGCTAATCCTGTTACCAGTGGCTGCTGCCAGTGGCGATAAGTCGTGTCTTACCGGG
TTGGACTCAAGACGATAGTTACCGGATAAGGCGCAGCGGTCGGGCTGAACGGGGGGTTCGTGCACACAGC
CCAGCTTGGAGCGAACGACCTACACCGAACTGAGATACCTACAGCGTGAGCTATGAGAAAGCGCCACGCT
TCCCGAAGGGAGAAAGGCGGACAGGTATCCGGTAAGCGGCAGGGTCGGAACAGGAGAGCGCACGAGGGAG
CTTCCAGGGGGAAACGCCTGGTATCTTTATAGTCCTGTCGGGTTTCGCCACCTCTGACTTGAGCGTCGAT
TTTTGTGATGCTCGTCAGGGGGGCGGAGCCTATGGAAAAACGCCAGCAACGCGGCCTTTTTACGGTTCCT
GGCCTTTTGCTGGCCTTTTGCTCACATGTTCTTTCCTGCGTTATCCCCTGATTCTGTGGATAACCGTATT
ACCGCCTTTGAGTGAGCTGATACCGCTCGCCGCAGCCGAACGACCGAGCGCAGCGAGTCAGTGAGCGAGG
AAGCGGAAGGTCAGAGAGCGTTCACCGACAAACAACAGATAAAACGAAAGGCCCAGTCTTTCGACTGAGC
CTTTCGTTTTATTTGATGCCTGCTCGGTACCAAATTCCAGAAAAGAGGCCT
Features (pLannotate 1.2.2; 11 found; start..end, strand, type, name):
     67..85      +  promoter       SP6 promoter: promoter for bacteriophage SP6 RNA polymerase
    126..173     -  polyA_signal   HSV TK poly(A) signal: herpes simplex virus thymidine kinase polyadenylation signal (Cole and Stacy, 1985)
    221..239     -  promoter       T7 promoter: promoter for bacteriophage T7 RNA polymerase
    242..263     +  CDS            lacZα (fragment): LacZα fragment of β-galactosidase; lacZ fragment
    404..431     +  terminator     rrnB T2 terminator: transcription terminator T2 from the E. coli rrnB gene
    457..912     +  rep_origin     f1 ori (sequence partly withheld): f1 bacteriophage origin of replication; arrow indicates direction of (+) strand synthesis
    913..963     -  misc_feature   bom (fragment): basis of mobility region from pBR322
    990..1094    +  promoter       AmpR promoter: bla
   1095..1955    +  CDS            AmpR: β-lactamase; bla; confers resistance to ampicillin, carbenicillin, and related antibiotics
   2126..2714    +  rep_origin     ori: high-copy-number ColE1/pMB1/pBR322/pUC origin of replication
   2900..2971    -  terminator     rrnB T1 terminator: transcription terminator T1 from the E. coli rrnB gene
