[The description below was written by a language model from this plasmid's Addgene catalogue record and pLannotate feature annotations shown in this document.]
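Description:
pHSV-TK is a small part-donor plasmid that carries a minimal transcription terminator derived from the herpes simplex virus 1 thymidine kinase gene. It is built on the pUPD2 backbone, listed at 2,955 bp. The insert is only 52 bp, which agrees with the 3,007 nt full sequence record. The catalogue classes it as an insect expression vector and describes the insert as a "mini-terminator". The plasmid contains no promoter–gene unit for eukaryotic cells, so it is better understood as a storage vector for a single regulatory element than as a functional expression construct. The associated publication concerns drug-based selection and counterselection in Drosophila, which suggests the terminator is meant to be assembled downstream of coding sequences in fly transgenes. The record does not describe the assembly scheme, and the cloning sites are listed as unknown.

The feature table annotates the HSV TK polyadenylation signal as a 48 bp element on the reverse strand. It lies between opposing SP6 and T7 bacteriophage promoters, and a residual lacZα fragment sits nearby, probably left over from a blue/white screening cassette that the insert displaced. The rrnB T1 and T2 terminators lie on either side of this cloning region and presumably insulate it from read-through transcription from the rest of the plasmid. The plasmid is propagated in E. coli from a high-copy ColE1/pUC-type origin, with ampicillin selection provided by β-lactamase expressed from its own promoter. An f1 origin is also present, which allows single-stranded DNA production, together with a fragment of the pBR322 bom region. No selectable marker or origin for eukaryotic cells is annotated.
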