Addgene plasmid #165801: pHSV-TK
Purpose: Minimal viral terminator derived from Herpes Simplex 1 thymidine kinase gene
Depositing lab: Koen Venken. Depositing organization: Baylor College of Medicine. Publication: Multiplexed drug-based selection and counterselection genetic manipulations in Drosophila. Matinyan N, Karkhanis MS, Gonzalez Y, Jain A, Saltzman A, Malovannaya A, Sarrion-Perdigones A, Dierick HA, Venken KJT. Cell Rep. 2021 Sep 14;36(11):109700. doi: 10.1016/j.celrep.2021.109700. PubMed 34525356.
Backbone
  Vector backbone: pUPD2
  Backbone size w/o insert (bp): 2955
  Vector type: Insect Expression
Growth in bacteria
  Bacterial resistance: Ampicillin, 100 μg/mL
  Growth temperature: 37°C
  Growth strain: DH10B
  Copy number: High Copy
Gene/Insert
  Gene/Insert name: HSV-TK
  Species: Viral
  Insert size (bp): 52
  Cloning method: Restriction Enzyme; 5′ cloning site Unknown (unknown if destroyed)
Terms and licenses: Academic/Nonprofit Terms; Industry Terms: Not Available to Industry
Depositor comments: Mini-Terminator
How to cite: pHSV-TK was a gift from Koen Venken (Addgene plasmid # 165801 ; http://n2t.net/addgene:165801 ; RRID:Addgene_165801)
